Addgene plasmid #112599: pOP3SU
Purpose: (Empty Backbone) Used for expression of protein in E. coli as N-terminal Sumo tag fusions
Depositing lab: Marko Hyvönen. Depositing organization: University of Cambridge.
Backbone
  Vector backbone: pBAT4
  Vector type: Bacterial Expression
  Tag / fusion protein: Sumo (N terminal on backbone)
Growth in bacteria
  Bacterial resistance: Ampicillin, 100 μg/mL
  Growth temperature: 37°C
  Growth strain: DH5alpha
  Copy number: High Copy
Gene/Insert
  Gene/Insert name: None
  Tag / fusion protein: Sumo (N terminal on backbone)
Terms and licenses: Academic/Nonprofit Terms; Industry Terms: Not Available to Industry
How to cite: pOP3SU was a gift from Marko Hyvönen (Addgene plasmid # 112599 ; http://n2t.net/addgene:112599 ; RRID:Addgene_112599)
