[The description below was written by a language model from this plasmid's Addgene catalogue record and pLannotate feature annotations shown in this document.]
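Description:
pOP3SU is an empty bacterial expression backbone derived from pBAT4, designed for producing recombinant proteins in E. coli as fusions to an N-terminal SUMO tag. It is maintained as a high-copy plasmid through a ColE1/pUC-type origin and selected with ampicillin via the β-lactamase (AmpR) gene under its own promoter. Only short remnants of rop and the pBR322 bom region are annotated, consistent with the high-copy designation. Split fragments of an f1/M13 phage origin flank the lacI cassette, so the phage origin appears to be interrupted rather than intact.

The expression cassette is driven by a T7 promoter immediately followed by a lac operator, with the efficient ribosome binding site from phage T7 gene 10. Downstream lies a histidine affinity tag followed by a truncated S. cerevisiae SMT3 (SUMO) coding sequence, then a short region where a gene of interest would be inserted, and a T7 terminator. A full-length lacI gene expressed from the stronger lacIq promoter is carried on the plasmid. It supplies the repressor that keeps the T7/lac promoter quiet until induction with IPTG, in a host that provides T7 RNA polymerase. The His tag allows metal-affinity purification, while SUMO is a ubiquitin-like tag that can be cleaved off.

Small annotated pieces near the cloning region (a reverse SP6 promoter, gene 10-derived and lacZα fragments, a partial lacI stretch) look like backbone remnants or short sequence matches rather than functional parts. The record does not list the cloning sites. The depositor and sequencing-derived records differ by a few nucleotides in length but show the same feature layout.
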