Features (pLannotate 1.2.2; 23 found; start..end, strand, type, name):
      1..19      +  promoter       T7 promoter: promoter for bacteriophage T7 RNA polymerase
     19..43      +  protein_bind   lac operator: The lac repressor binds to the lac operator to inhibit transcription in E. coli. This inhibition can be relieved by adding lactose or isopropyl-β-D-thiogalactopyranoside (IPTG). lac repressor encoded by lacI
     56..78      +  RBS            RBS: efficient ribosome binding site from bacteriophage T7 gene 10 (Olins and Rangwala, 1989)
    146..166     +  CDS            7xHis: 6xHis affinity tag
    176..468     +  CDS            SUMO (fragment): cleavable ubiquitin-like protein tag; S. cerevisiae SMT3 (truncated)
    516..534     -  promoter       SP6 promoter: promoter for bacteriophage SP6 RNA polymerase
    549..598     +  CDS            SET1 (fragment): solubility-enhancement tag derived from T7 phage gene 10B
    606..653     +  terminator     T7 terminator: transcription terminator for bacteriophage T7 RNA polymerase
    682..748     +  CDS            lacZα (fragment): LacZα fragment of β-galactosidase; lacZ fragment
    752..973     -  rep_origin     M13 ori (fragment) (sequence partly withheld): M13 bacteriophage origin of replication; arrow indicates direction of (+) strand synthesis
    974..994     -  misc_feature   MCS (fragment): pUC18/19 multiple cloning site
    993..1011    -  promoter       lac UV5 promoter (fragment): E. coli lac promoter with an "up" mutation
   1026..1047    -  protein_bind   CAP binding site: CAP binding activates transcription in the presence of cAMP. E. coli catabolite activator protein
   1060..2142    -  CDS            lacI: lac repressor; lacI; The lac repressor binds to the lac operator to inhibit transcription in E. coli. This inhibition can be relieved by adding lactose or isopropyl-β-D-thiogalactopyranoside (IPTG).
   2143..2220    -  promoter       lacIq promoter: lacI (mutant); In the lacIq allele, a single base change in the promoter boosts expression of the lacI gene about 10-fold.
   2220..2238    -  misc_feature   MCS (fragment): pUC18/19 multiple cloning site
   2239..2472    -  rep_origin     f1 ori (fragment) (sequence partly withheld): f1 bacteriophage origin of replication; arrow indicates direction of (+) strand synthesis
   2475..2574    -  misc_feature   bom (fragment): basis of mobility region from pBR322
   2676..2711    -  CDS            rop (fragment): Rop protein, which maintains plasmids at low copy number; rop
   2806..2910    +  promoter       AmpR promoter: bla
   2911..3771    +  CDS            AmpR: β-lactamase; bla; confers resistance to ampicillin, carbenicillin, and related antibiotics
   3942..4530    +  rep_origin     ori: high-copy-number ColE1/pMB1/pBR322/pUC origin of replication
   4713..4769    +  CDS            lacI (fragment): lac repressor; lacI; The lac repressor binds to the lac operator to inhibit transcription in E. coli. This inhibition can be relieved by adding lactose or isopropyl-β-D-thiogalactopyranoside (IPTG).
>Addgene plasmid #112599 | pOP3SU | depositor full sequence | sequence record 212062 | Full Sequence
TAATACGACTCACTATAGGGAATTGTGAGCGGATAACAATTCCTCTAGAAATAATTTTGTTTAACTTTAA
GAAGGAGATATATCCATGAATGGACTGAATGATATCTTTGAAGCGCAGAAAATTGAATGGCATGAATCCG
GATCTCATCACCATCACCATCACCATCACACTAGTATGTCGGACTCAGAAGTCAATCAAGAAGCTAAGCC
AGAGGTCAAGCCAGAAGTCAAGCCTGAGACTCACATCAATTTAAAGGTGTCCGATGGATCTTCAGAGATC
TTCTTCAAGATCAAAAAGACCACTCCTTTAAGAAGGCTGATGGAAGCGTTCGCTAAAAGACAGGGTAAGG
AAATGGACTCCTTAAGATTCTTGTACGACGGTATTAGAATTCAAGCTGATCAGACCCCTGAAGATTTGGA
CATGGAGGATAACGATATTATTGAGGCTCACAGAGAACAGATTGGTGGATCCATGGAATTCGCGGCCGCC
CTAGGCTCGAGCTAAGCTTGAGTATTCTATAGTGTCACCTAAATCCCAGCTTGATCCGGCTGCTAACAAA
GCCCGAAAGGAAGCTGAGTTGGCTGCTGCCACCGCTGAGCAATAACTAGCATAACCCCTTGGGGCCTCTA
AACGGGTCTTGAGGGGTTTTTTGCTGAAAGGAGGAACTATATCCGGATAACCTGGCGTAATAGCGAAGAG
GCCCGCACCGATCGCCCTTCCCAACAGTTGCGCAGCCTGAATGGCGAATGGAAATTGTAAGCGTTAATAT
TTTGTTAAAATTCGCGTTAAATTTTTGTTAAATCAGCTCATTTTTTAACCAATAGGCCGAAATCGGCAAA
ATCCCTTATAAATCAAAAGAATAGACCGAGATAGGGT
[37 nt withheld, positions 878-914]
AAAGAACGTGGACTCCAACGTCAAAGG
[32 nt withheld, positions 942-973]
AGCTTGCATGCCTGCAGGTCGGAAGCATAAAGTGTAAAGCCTGGGGTGCCTAATGAGTGAGCTAACTTAC
ATTAATTGCGTTGCGCTCACTGCCCGCTTTCCAGTCGGGAAACCTGTCGTGCCAGCTGCATTAATGAATC
GGCCAACGCGCGGGGAGAGGCGGTTTGCGTATTGGGCGCCAGGGTGGTTTTTCTTTTCACCAGTGAGACG
GGCAACAGCTGATTGCCCTTCACCGCCTGGCCCTGAGAGAGTTGCAGCAAGCGGTCCACGCTGGTTTGCC
CCAGCAGGCGAAAATCCTGTTTGATGGTGGTTGACGGCGGGATATAACATGAGCTGTCTTCGGTATCGTC
GTATCCCACTACCGAGATATCCGCACCAACGCGCAGCCCGGACTCGGTAATGGCGCGCATTGCGCCCAGC
GCCATCTGATCGTTGGCAACCAGCATCGCAGTGGGAACGATGCCCTCATTCAGCATTTGCATGGTTTGTT
GAAAACCGGACATGGCACTCCAGTCGCCTTCCCGTTCCGCTATCGGCTGAATTTGATTGCGAGTGAGATA
TTTATGCCAGCCAGCCAGACGCAGACGCGCCGAGACAGAACTTAATGGGCCCGCTAACAGCGCGATTTGC
TGGTGACCCAATGCGACCAGATGCTCCACGCCCAGTCGCGTACCGTCTTCATGGGAGAAAATAATACTGT
TGATGGGTGTCTGGTCAGAGACATCAAGAAATAACGCCGGAACATTAGTGCAGGCAGCTTCCACAGCAAT
GGCATCCTGGTCATCCAGCGGATAGTTAATGATCAGCCCACTGACGCGTTGCGCGAGAAGATTGTGCACC
GCCGCTTTACAGGCTTCGACGCCGCTTCGTTCTACCATCGACACCACCACGCTGGCACCCAGTTGATCGG
CGCGAGATTTAATCGCCGCGACAATTTGCGACGGCGCGTGCAGGGCCAGACTGGAGGTGGCAACGCCAAT
CAGCAACGACTGTTTGCCCGCCAGTTGTTGTGCCACGCGGTTGGGAATGTAATTCAGCTCCGCCATCGCC
GCTTCCACTTTTTCCCGCGTTTTCGCAGAAACGTGGCTGGCCTGGTTCACCACGCGGGAAACGGTCTGAT
AAGAGACACCGGCATACTCTGCGACATCGTATAACGTTACTGGTTTCACATTCACCACCCTGAATTGACT
CTCTTCCGGGCGCTATCATGCCATACCGCGAAAGGTTTTGCACCATTCGATGGTGTCGGGTACCGAGCTC
GAATT
[32 nt withheld, positions 2239-2270]
CGGTCGAGGTGCCGTAAAGCT
[56 nt withheld, positions 2292-2347]
G
[124 nt withheld, positions 2349-2472]
CGCCTGATGCGGTATTTTCTCCTTACGCATCTGTGCGGTATTTCACACCGCATATGGTGCACTCTCAGTA
CAATCTGCTCTGATGCCGCATAGTTAAGCCAGCCCCGACACCCGCCAACACCCGCTGACGCGCCCTGACG
GGCTTGTCTGCTCCCGGCATCCGCTTACAGACAAGCTGTGACCGTCTCCGGGAGCTGCATGTGTCAGAGG
TTTTCACCGTCATCACCGAAACGCGCGAGACGAAAGGGCCTCGTGATACGCCTATTTTTATAGGTTAATG
TCATGATAATAATGGTTTCTTAGACGTCAGGTGGCACTTTTCGGGGAAATGTGCGCGGAACCCCTATTTG
TTTATTTTTCTAAATACATTCAAATATGTATCCGCTCATGAGACAATAACCCTGATAAATGCTTCAATAA
TATTGAAAAAGGAAGAGTATGAGTATTCAACATTTCCGTGTCGCCCTTATTCCCTTTTTTGCGGCATTTT
GCCTTCCTGTTTTTGCTCACCCAGAAACGCTGGTGAAAGTAAAAGATGCTGAAGATCAGTTGGGTGCACG
AGTGGGTTACATCGAACTGGATCTCAACAGCGGTAAGATCCTTGAGAGTTTTCGCCCCGAAGAACGTTTT
CCAATGATGAGCACTTTTAAAGTTCTGCTATGTCATACACTATTATCCCGTATTGACGCCGGGCAAGAGC
AACTCGGTCGCCGGGCGCGGTATTCTCAGAATGACTTGGTTGAGTACTCACCAGTCACAGAAAAGCATCT
TACGGATGGCATGACAGTAAGAGAATTATGCAGTGCTGCCATAACCATGAGTGATAACACTGCGGCCAAC
TTACTTCTGACAACGATCGGAGGACCGAAGGAGCTAACCGCTTTTTTGCACAACATGGGGGATCATGTAA
CTCGCCTTGATCGTTGGGAACCGGAGCTGAATGAAGCCATACCAAACGACGAGCGTGACACCACGATGCC
TGTAGCAATGGCAACAACGTTGCGCAAACTATTAACTGGCGAACTACTTACTCTAGCTTCCCGGCAACAA
TTAATAGACTGGATGGAGGCGGATAAAGTTGCAGGACCACTTCTGCGCTCGGCCCTTCCGGCTGGCTGGT
TTATTGCTGATAAATCTGGAGCCGGTGAGCGTGGGTCTCGCGGTATCATTGCAGCACTGGGGCCAGATGG
TAAGCCCTCCCGTATCGTAGTTATCTACACGACGGGGAGTCAGGCAACTATGGATGAACGAAATAGACAG
ATCGCTGAGATAGGTGCCTCACTGATTAAGCATTGGTAACTGTCAGACCAAGTTTACTCATATATACTTT
AGATTGATTTAAAACTTCATTTTTAATTTAAAAGGATCTAGGTGAAGATCCTTTTTGATAATCTCATGAC
CAAAATCCCTTAACGTGAGTTTTCGTTCCACTGAGCGTCAGACCCCGTAGAAAAGATCAAAGGATCTTCT
TGAGATCCTTTTTTTCTGCGCGTAATCTGCTGCTTGCAAACAAAAAAACCACCGCTACCAGCGGTGGTTT
GTTTGCCGGATCAAGAGCTACCAACTCTTTTTCCGAAGGTAACTGGCTTCAGCAGAGCGCAGATACCAAA
TACTGTCCTTCTAGTGTAGCCGTAGTTAGGCCACCACTTCAAGAACTCTGTAGCACCGCCTACATACCTC
GCTCTGCTAATCCTGTTACCAGTGGCTGCTGCCAGTGGCGATAAGTCGTGTCTTACCGGGTTGGACTCAA
GACGATAGTTACCGGATAAGGCGCAGCGGTCGGGCTGAACGGGGGGTTCGTGCACACAGCCCAGCTTGGA
GCGAACGACCTACACCGAACTGAGATACCTACAGCGTGAGCTATGAGAAAGCGCCACGCTTCCCGAAGGG
AGAAAGGCGGACAGGTATCCGGTAAGCGGCAGGGTCGGAACAGGAGAGCGCACGAGGGAGCTTCCAGGGG
GAAACGCCTGGTATCTTTATAGTCCTGTCGGGTTTCGCCACCTCTGACTTGAGCGTCGATTTTTGTGATG
CTCGTCAGGGGGGCGGAGCCTATGGAAAAACGCCAGCAACGCGGCCTTTTTACGGTTCCTGGCCTTTTGC
TGGCCTTTTGCTCACATGTTCTTTCCTGCGTTATCCCCTGATTCTGTGGATAACCGTATTACCGCCTTTG
AGTGAGCTGATACCGCTCGCCGCAGCCGAACGACCGAGCGCAGCGAGTCAGTGAGCGAGGAAGCGGAAGA
GCGCCCAATACGCAAACCGCCTCTCCCCGCGCGTTGGCCGATTCATTAATGCAGCTGAT
