Features (pLannotate 1.2.2; 23 found; start..end, strand, type, name):
     57..75      +  promoter       T7 promoter: promoter for bacteriophage T7 RNA polymerase
     75..99      +  protein_bind   lac operator: The lac repressor binds to the lac operator to inhibit transcription in E. coli. This inhibition can be relieved by adding lactose or isopropyl-β-D-thiogalactopyranoside (IPTG). lac repressor encoded by lacI
    112..134     +  RBS            RBS: efficient ribosome binding site from bacteriophage T7 gene 10 (Olins and Rangwala, 1989)
    202..222     +  CDS            7xHis: 6xHis affinity tag
    232..524     +  CDS            SUMO (fragment): cleavable ubiquitin-like protein tag; S. cerevisiae SMT3 (truncated)
    572..590     -  promoter       SP6 promoter: promoter for bacteriophage SP6 RNA polymerase
    605..654     +  CDS            SET1 (fragment): solubility-enhancement tag derived from T7 phage gene 10B
    662..709     +  terminator     T7 terminator: transcription terminator for bacteriophage T7 RNA polymerase
    738..804     +  CDS            lacZα (fragment): LacZα fragment of β-galactosidase; lacZ fragment
    808..1029    -  rep_origin     M13 ori (fragment) (sequence partly withheld): M13 bacteriophage origin of replication; arrow indicates direction of (+) strand synthesis
   1030..1050    -  misc_feature   MCS (fragment): pUC18/19 multiple cloning site
   1049..1067    -  promoter       lac UV5 promoter (fragment): E. coli lac promoter with an "up" mutation
   1082..1103    -  protein_bind   CAP binding site: CAP binding activates transcription in the presence of cAMP. E. coli catabolite activator protein
   1116..2198    -  CDS            lacI: lac repressor; lacI; The lac repressor binds to the lac operator to inhibit transcription in E. coli. This inhibition can be relieved by adding lactose or isopropyl-β-D-thiogalactopyranoside (IPTG).
   2199..2276    -  promoter       lacIq promoter: lacI (mutant); In the lacIq allele, a single base change in the promoter boosts expression of the lacI gene about 10-fold.
   2276..2294    -  misc_feature   MCS (fragment): pUC18/19 multiple cloning site
   2295..2525    -  rep_origin     f1 ori (fragment) (sequence partly withheld): f1 bacteriophage origin of replication; arrow indicates direction of (+) strand synthesis
   2526..2625    -  misc_feature   bom (fragment): basis of mobility region from pBR322
   2727..2762    -  CDS            rop (fragment): Rop protein, which maintains plasmids at low copy number; rop
   2857..2961    +  promoter       AmpR promoter: bla
   2962..3822    +  CDS            AmpR: β-lactamase; bla; confers resistance to ampicillin, carbenicillin, and related antibiotics
   3993..4581    +  rep_origin     ori: high-copy-number ColE1/pMB1/pBR322/pUC origin of replication
   4764..54      +  CDS            lacI (fragment) (across the origin): lac repressor; lacI; The lac repressor binds to the lac operator to inhibit transcription in E. coli. This inhibition can be relieved by adding lactose or isopropyl-β-D-thiogalactopyranoside (IPTG).
>Addgene plasmid #112599 | pOP3SU | addgene full sequence | sequence record 220209 | Addgene NGS Result
CCCAATACGCAAACCGCCTCTCCCCGCGCGTTGGCCGATTCATTAATGCAGCTGATTAATACGACTCACT
ATAGGGAATTGTGAGCGGATAACAATTCCTCTAGAAATAATTTTGTTTAACTTTAAGAAGGAGATATATC
CATGAATGGACTGAATGATATCTTTGAAGCGCAGAAAATTGAATGGCATGAATCCGGATCTCATCACCAT
CACCATCACCATCACACTAGTATGTCGGACTCAGAAGTCAATCAAGAAGCTAAGCCAGAGGTCAAGCCAG
AAGTCAAGCCTGAGACTCACATCAATTTAAAGGTGTCCGATGGATCTTCAGAGATCTTCTTCAAGATCAA
AAAGACCACTCCTTTAAGAAGGCTGATGGAAGCGTTCGCTAAAAGACAGGGTAAGGAAATGGACTCCTTA
AGATTCTTGTACGACGGTATTAGAATTCAAGCTGATCAGACCCCTGAAGATTTGGACATGGAGGATAACG
ATATTATTGAGGCTCACAGAGAACAGATTGGTGGATCCATGGAATTCGCGGCCGCCCTAGGCTCGAGCTA
AGCTTGAGTATTCTATAGTGTCACCTAAATCCCAGCTTGATCCGGCTGCTAACAAAGCCCGAAAGGAAGC
TGAGTTGGCTGCTGCCACCGCTGAGCAATAACTAGCATAACCCCTTGGGGCCTCTAAACGGGTCTTGAGG
GGTTTTTTGCTGAAAGGAGGAACTATATCCGGATAACCTGGCGTAATAGCGAAGAGGCCCGCACCGATCG
CCCTTCCCAACAGTTGCGCAGCCTGAATGGCGAATGGAAATTGTAAGCGTTAATATTTTGTTAAAATTCG
CGTTAAATTTTTGTTAAATCAGCTCATTTTTTAACCAATAGGCCGAAATCGGCAAAATCCCTTATAAATC
AAAAGAATAGACCGAGATAGGGT
[37 nt withheld, positions 934-970]
AAAGAACGTGGACTCCAACGTCAAAGG
[32 nt withheld, positions 998-1029]
AGCTTGCATGCCTGCAGGTCGGAAGCATAAAGTGTAAAGCCTGGGGTGCCTAATGAGTGAGCTAACTTAC
ATTAATTGCGTTGCGCTCACTGCCCGCTTTCCAGTCGGGAAACCTGTCGTGCCAGCTGCATTAATGAATC
GGCCAACGCGCGGGGAGAGGCGGTTTGCGTATTGGGCGCCAGGGTGGTTTTTCTTTTCACCAGTGAGACG
GGCAACAGCTGATTGCCCTTCACCGCCTGGCCCTGAGAGAGTTGCAGCAAGCGGTCCACGCTGGTTTGCC
CCAGCAGGCGAAAATCCTGTTTGATGGTGGTTAACGGCGGGATATAACATGAGCTGTCTTCGGTATCGTC
GTATCCCACTACCGAGATATCCGCACCAACGCGCAGCCCGGACTCGGTAATGGCGCGCATTGCGCCCAGC
GCCATCTGATCGTTGGCAACCAGCATCGCAGTGGGAACGATGCCCTCATTCAGCATTTGCATGGTTTGTT
GAAAACCGGACATGGCACTCCAGTCGCCTTCCCGTTCCGCTATCGGCTGAATTTGATTGCGAGTGAGATA
TTTATGCCAGCCAGCCAGACGCAGACGCGCCGAGACAGAACTTAATGGGCCCGCTAACAGCGCGATTTGC
TGGTGACCCAATGCGACCAGATGCTCCACGCCCAGTCGCGTACCGTCTTCATGGGAGAAAATAATACTGT
TGATGGGTGTCTGGTCAGAGACATCAAGAAATAACGCCGGAACATTAGTGCAGGCAGCTTCCACAGCAAT
GGCATCCTGGTCATCCAGCGGATAGTTAATGATCAGCCCACTGACGCGTTGCGCGAGAAGATTGTGCACC
GCCGCTTTACAGGCTTCGACGCCGCTTCGTTCTACCATCGACACCACCACGCTGGCACCCAGTTGATCGG
CGCGAGATTTAATCGCCGCGACAATTTGCGACGGCGCGTGCAGGGCCAGACTGGAGGTGGCAACGCCAAT
CAGCAACGACTGTTTGCCCGCCAGTTGTTGTGCCACGCGGTTGGGAATGTAATTCAGCTCCGCCATCGCC
GCTTCCACTTTTTCCCGCGTTTTCGCAGAAACGTGGCTGGCCTGGTTCACCACGCGGGAAACGGTCTGAT
AAGAGACACCGGCATACTCTGCGACATCGTATAACGTTACTGGTTTCACATTCACCACCCTGAATTGACT
CTCTTCCGGGCGCTATCATGCCATACCGCGAAAGGTTTTGCACCATTCGATGGTGTCGGGTACCGAGCTC
GAATTGTGAACCATCACCCT
[91 nt withheld, positions 2310-2400]
G
[124 nt withheld, positions 2402-2525]
CCTGATGCGGTATTTTCTCCTTACGCATCTGTGCGGTATTTCACACCGCATATGGTGCACTCTCAGTACA
ATCTGCTCTGATGCCGCATAGTTAAGCCAGCCCCGACACCCGCCAACACCCGCTGACGCGCCCTGACGGG
CTTGTCTGCTCCCGGCATCCGCTTACAGACAAGCTGTGACCGTCTCCGGGAGCTGCATGTGTCAGAGGTT
TTCACCGTCATCACCGAAACGCGCGAGACGAAAGGGCCTCGTGATACGCCTATTTTTATAGGTTAATGTC
ATGATAATAATGGTTTCTTAGACGTCAGGTGGCACTTTTCGGGGAAATGTGCGCGGAACCCCTATTTGTT
TATTTTTCTAAATACATTCAAATATGTATCCGCTCATGAGACAATAACCCTGATAAATGCTTCAATAATA
TTGAAAAAGGAAGAGTATGAGTATTCAACATTTCCGTGTCGCCCTTATTCCCTTTTTTGCGGCATTTTGC
CTTCCTGTTTTTGCTCACCCAGAAACGCTGGTGAAAGTAAAAGATGCTGAAGATCAGTTGGGTGCACGAG
TGGGTTACATCGAACTGGATCTCAACAGCGGTAAGATCCTTGAGAGTTTTCGCCCCGAAGAACGTTTTCC
AATGATGAGCACTTTTAAAGTTCTGCTATGTGGCGCGGTATTATCCCGTATTGACGCCGGGCAAGAGCAA
CTCGGTCGCCGCATACACTATTCTCAGAATGACTTGGTTGAGTACTCACCAGTCACAGAAAAGCATCTTA
CGGATGGCATGACAGTAAGAGAATTATGCAGTGCTGCCATAACCATGAGTGATAACACTGCGGCCAACTT
ACTTCTGACAACGATCGGAGGACCGAAGGAGCTAACCGCTTTTTTGCACAACATGGGGGATCATGTAACT
CGCCTTGATCGTTGGGAACCGGAGCTGAATGAAGCCATACCAAACGACGAGCGTGACACCACGATGCCTG
TAGCAATGGCAACAACGTTGCGCAAACTATTAACTGGCGAACTACTTACTCTAGCTTCCCGGCAACAATT
AATAGACTGGATGGAGGCGGATAAAGTTGCAGGACCACTTCTGCGCTCGGCCCTTCCGGCTGGCTGGTTT
ATTGCTGATAAATCTGGAGCCGGTGAGCGTGGGTCTCGCGGTATCATTGCAGCACTGGGGCCAGATGGTA
AGCCCTCCCGTATCGTAGTTATCTACACGACGGGGAGTCAGGCAACTATGGATGAACGAAATAGACAGAT
CGCTGAGATAGGTGCCTCACTGATTAAGCATTGGTAACTGTCAGACCAAGTTTACTCATATATACTTTAG
ATTGATTTAAAACTTCATTTTTAATTTAAAAGGATCTAGGTGAAGATCCTTTTTGATAATCTCATGACCA
AAATCCCTTAACGTGAGTTTTCGTTCCACTGAGCGTCAGACCCCGTAGAAAAGATCAAAGGATCTTCTTG
AGATCCTTTTTTTCTGCGCGTAATCTGCTGCTTGCAAACAAAAAAACCACCGCTACCAGCGGTGGTTTGT
TTGCCGGATCAAGAGCTACCAACTCTTTTTCCGAAGGTAACTGGCTTCAGCAGAGCGCAGATACCAAATA
CTGTTCTTCTAGTGTAGCCGTAGTTAGGCCACCACTTCAAGAACTCTGTAGCACCGCCTACATACCTCGC
TCTGCTAATCCTGTTACCAGTGGCTGCTGCCAGTGGCGATAAGTCGTGTCTTACCGGGTTGGACTCAAGA
CGATAGTTACCGGATAAGGCGCAGCGGTCGGGCTGAACGGGGGGTTCGTGCACACAGCCCAGCTTGGAGC
GAACGACCTACACCGAACTGAGATACCTACAGCGTGAGCTATGAGAAAGCGCCACGCTTCCCGAAGGGAG
AAAGGCGGACAGGTATCCGGTAAGCGGCAGGGTCGGAACAGGAGAGCGCACGAGGGAGCTTCCAGGGGGA
AACGCCTGGTATCTTTATAGTCCTGTCGGGTTTCGCCACCTCTGACTTGAGCGTCGATTTTTGTGATGCT
CGTCAGGGGGGCGGAGCCTATGGAAAAACGCCAGCAACGCGGCCTTTTTACGGTTCCTGGCCTTTTGCTG
GCCTTTTGCTCACATGTTCTTTCCTGCGTTATCCCCTGATTCTGTGGATAACCGTATTACCGCCTTTGAG
TGAGCTGATACCGCTCGCCGCAGCCGAACGACCGAGCGCAGCGAGTCAGTGAGCGAGGAAGCGGAAGAGC
G
